>Addgene plasmid #177086 | pEPQD1CB0869 | addgene full sequence | sequence record 349577 | Addgene Partial Result
TGAGCGTCGCAAAGGAGATCCTGATCTGACTGATGGGCTGCCTGTATCGAGTGGTGATTTTGTGCCGAGC
TGCCGGTCGGGGAGCTGTTGGCTGGCTGGTGGCAGGATATATTGTGGTGTAAACAAATTGACGCTTAGAC
AACTTAATAACACATTGCGGACGTTTTTAATGTACTGGGGTGGATGCAGTGGGCCCCACTCTGTGAAGAC
AACAGAGAATTCGCATGCGGAGCGGTGCGGGTGCCAGGGCGTGCCCTTGGGCTCCCCGGGCGCGTACTCC
ACTCCCCGAGCCGGTGCGGGTGCCAGGGCGTGCCCTTGGGCTCCCCGGGCGCGTACTCCACTCCCCCCAT
GGTGCGGTGCGGGTGCCAGGGCGTGCCCTTGGGCTCCCCGGGCGCGTACTCCACTCCCCGAGCCGGTGCG
GGTGCCAGGGCGTGCCCTTGGGCTCCCCGGGCGCGTACTCCACTCCCCTTCGCAAGACCCTTCCTCTATA
TAAGGAAGTTCATTTCATTTGGAGAGGACTCCGGTATTTTTACAACAATTACCACAACAAAACAAACAAC
AAACAACATTACAATTTACTATTCTAGTCGAATACTGTATTTTTACAACAATTACCAACAACAACAAACA
ACAAACAACATTACAATTACTATTTACAATTACAATGGAATTGAACTTCAAATCAATTATTTTCTTGGTT
TTTGTTAGTCTAACCCTTTACTGGGTCTATAGAATCTTGGATTGGGTATGGTTTAAGCCCAAGAAGCTGG
AAAAATGCTTAAGAGAACAAGGGTTTAAGGGAAATCCTTACAGATTGTTCTTGGGAGATCAGTATGATAG
TGGAAAATTGATCAGACAAGCCTTGACTAAACCTATTGGTGTTGAAGAAGATGTTAAGAAACGAATTGTA
CCTCATATACTCAAAACTGTTGGGACTCATGGCAAGAAGTCTTTTATGTGGGTTGGAAGAATACCAAGGG
TGAATATCACAGATCCAGAGCTGATTAAAGAGGTCTTAACAAAATACTATAAGTTCCAGAAGAATCATCA
TGATCTTGACCCAATTACCAAATTGCTTTTGACTGGAATTGGAAGCTTAGAAGGTGACCCTTGGGCTAAA
CGCCGAAAAATCATCAATGCTGCTTTTCACTTTGAAAAGTTAAAGCTTATGCTTCCTGCATTCTATTTGA
GTTGCCGTGATATGGTGACAAAATGGGATAATAAGGTCCCTGAAGGAGGATCAGCAGAGGTGGATGTGTG
GCATGATATTGAAACCTTAACTGGAGATGTAATTTCAAGAACATTATTTGGAAGTAACTTCGAGGAAGGG
AGAAGAATATTTGAACTCATGAAAGAACTTACTGCTCTTACTATTGATGTCATTCGCTCGGTTTATATCC
CTGGACAGAGGTTTCTTCCAACTAAGAGGAACAATAGGATGAGAGCAATTGACAAAGAAGTTAGAGTAAG
AATAACAGAAATTATCAATAAGAAAATGAAGGTAATGAAATCAGGAGAAGCAGCAAGTGCTGCTGATGAT
TTTTTGGGAATATTGTTGGAATGCAATCTGAATGAAATAAAGGAGCAAGGAAATAACAAAAGTGCTGGAA
TGACTATTGGAGAGATTATTGGTGAGTGCAAACTCTTCTATTTTGCTGGCCAGGACACTACCTCGACTTT
ACTCGTGTGGACAATGGTCCTCTTGTCTAGATTCCCCGAATGGCAAACTCGTGCCAGAGAAGAAGTTTTT
CAAGTCTTTGGTAATAAAACCCCGGACTATGATGGTATCAGCCATCTTAAAGTTATAACGATGATCTTGT
ACGAGGTTTTGAGGTTATATACTCCAGTGGCTGAACTGACAAAAGTGGCTCATGAAGCTACACAACTGGG
AAAATACTTCATTCCAGCGGGCGTGCAGCTAATGATGCCACAAATCCTACTTCATCATGACCCTGAAATA
TGGGGTGAAGATGTAATGGAGTTCAAACCAGAAAGATTTGCAGAGGGAGTTCTCAAGGCAACTAAGAGCC
AAGGCTCTTTTTTTCCATTTAGCTTGGGACCAAGAATGTGCATTGGCCAAAACTTTGCTCTATTGGAAGC
CAAAATGGCAATGTCTCTAATCTTGCGTAGATTTTCTTTCGAGCTTTCTCCCTCCTATGTTCATGCTCCT
TTCACTCTCATCACAATGCAACCCCAATATGGTGCTCATTTGATTCTGCACAAACTCTAAGCTTGGACTC
CCATGTTGGCAAAGGCAACCAAACAAACAATGAATGATCCGCTCCTGCATATGGGGCGGTTTGAGTATTT
CAACTGCCATTTGGGCTGAATTGTAGACATGCTCCTGTCAGAAATTCCGTGATCTTACTCAATATTCAGT
AATCTCGGCCAATATCCTAAATGTGCGTGGCTTTATCTGTCTTTGTATTGTTTCATCAATTCATGTAACG
TTTGCTTTTCTTATGAATTTTCAAATAAATTATCCGCTTGTGTTGTCTTCTGCACGAAGTGGTTTAAACT
ATCAGTGTTTGACAGGATATATTGGCGGGTAAACCTAAGAGAAAAGAGCGTTTATTAGAATAATCGGATA
TTTAAAAGGGCGTGAAAAGGTTTATCCGTTCGTCCATTTGTATGTGCATGCCAACCACAGGGTTCCCCAG
ATCAGGCGCTGGCTGCTGAACCCCCAGCCGGAACTGACCCCACAAGGCCCTAGCGTTTGCAATGCACCAG
GTCATCATTGACCCAGGCGTGTTCCACCAGGCCGCTGCCTCGCAACTCTTCGCAGGCTTCGCCGACCTGC
TCGCGCCACTTCTTCACGCGGGTGGAATCCGATCCGCACATGAGGCGGAAGGTTTCCAGCTTGAGCGGGT
ACGGCTCCCGGTGCGAGCTGAAATAGTCGAACATCCGTCGGGCCGTCGGCGACAGCTTGCGGTACTTCTC
CCATATGAATTTCGTGTAGTGGTCGCCAGCAAACAGCACGACGATTTCCTCGTCGATCAGGACCTGGCAA
CGGGACGTTTTCTTGCCACGGTCCAGGACGCGGAAGCGGTGCAGCAGCGACACCGATTCCAGGTGCCCAA
CGCGGTCGGACGTGAAGCCCATCGCCGTCGCCTGTAGGCGCGACAGGCATTCCTCGGCCTTCGTGTAATA
CCGGCCATTGATCGACCAGCCCAGGTCCTGGCAAAGCTCGTAGAACGTGAAGGTGATCGGCTCGCCGATA
GGGGTGCGCTTCGCGTACTCCAACACCTGCTGCCACACCAGTTCGTCATCGTCGGCCCGCAGCTCGACGC
CGGTGTAGGTGATCTTCACGTCCTTGTTGACGTGGAAAATGACCTTGTTTTGCAGCGCCTCGCGCGGGAT
TTTCTTGTTGCGCGTGGTGAACAGGGCAGAGCGGGCCGTGTCGTTTGGCATCGCTCGCATCGTGTCCGGC
CACGGCGCAATATCGAACAAGGAAAGCTGCATTTCCTTGATCTGCTGCTTCGTGTGTTTCAGCAACGCGG
CCTGCTTGGCCTCGCTGACCTGTTTTGCCAGGTCCTCGCCGGCGGTTTTTCGCTTCTTGGTCGTCATAGT
TCCTCGCGTGTCGATGGTCATCGACTTCGCCAAACCTGCCGCCTCCTGTTCAAGACGACGCGAACGCTCC
ACGGCGGCCGATGGCGCGGGCAGGGCAGGGGGAGCCAGTTGCACGCTGTCGCGCTCGATCTTGGCCGTAG
CTTGCTGGACCATCGAGCCGACGGACTGGAAGGTTTCGCGGGGCGCACGCATGACGGTGCGGCTTGCGAT
GGTTTCGGCATCCTCGGCGGAAAACCCCGCGTCGATCAGTTCTTGCCTGTATGCCTTCCGGTCAAACGTC
CGATTCATTCACCCTCCTTGCGGGATTGCCCCGACTCACGCCGGGGCAATGTGCCCTTATTCCTGATTTG
ACCCGCCTGGTGCCTTGGTGTCCAGATAATCCACCTTATCGGCAATGAAGTCGGTCCCGTAGACCGTCTG
GCCGTCCTTCTCGTACTTGGTATTCCGAATCTTGCCCTGCACGAATACCAGCGACCCCTTGCCCAAATAC
TTGCCGTGGGCCTCGGCCTGAGAGCCAAAACACTTGATGCGGAAGAAGTCGGTGCGCTCCTGCTTGTCGC
CGGCATCGTTGCGCCACATCTAGGATCTGCCAGGAACCGTAAAAAGGCCGCGTTGCTGGCGTTTTTCCAT
AGGCTCCGCCCCCCTGACGAGCATCACAAAAATCGACGCTCAAGTCAGAGGTGGCGAAACCCGACAGGAC
TATAAAGATACCAGGCGTTTCCCCCTGGAAGCTCCCTCGTGCGCTCTCCTGTTCCGACCCTGCCGCTTAC
CGGATACCTGTCCGCCTTTCTCCCTTCGGGAAGCGTGGCGCTTTCTCATAGCTCACGCTGTAGGTATCTC
AGTTCGGTGTAGGTCGTTCGCTCCAAGCTGGGCTGTGTGCACGAACCCCCCGTTCAGCCCGACCGCTGCG
CCTTATCCGGTAACTATCGTCTTGAGTCCAACCCGGTAAGACACGACTTATCGCCACTGGCAGCAGCCAC
TGGTAACAGGATTAGCAGAGCGAGGTATGTAGGCGGTGCTACAGAGTTCTTGAAGTGGTGGCCTAACTAC
GGCTACACTAGAAGAACAGTATTTGGTATCTGCGCTCTGCTGAAGCCAGTTACCTTCGGAAAAAGAGTTG
GTAGCTCTTGATCCGGCAAACAAACCACCGCTGGTAGCGGTGGTTTTTTTGTTTGCAAGCAGCAGATTAC
GCGCAGAAAAAAAGGATCTCAAGAAGATCCTTTGATCTTTTCTACGGGGTCTGACGCTCAGTGGAACGAA
AACTCACGTTAAGGGATTTTGGTCATGAGATTATCAAAAAGGATCTTCACCTAGATCCTTTTAAATTAAA
AATGAAGTTTTAAATCAATCTAAAGTATATATGAGTAAACTTGGTCTGACAGTTACCAATGCTTAATCAG
TGAGGCACCTATCTCAGCGATCTGTCTATTTCGTTCATCCATAGTTGCCTGACTCCCCGTCGTGTAGATA
ACTACGATACGGGAGGGCTTACCATCTGGCCCCAGTGCTGCAATGATACCGCGAGAACCACGCTCACCGG
CTCCAGATTTATCAGCAATAAACCAGCCAGCCGGAAGGGCCGAGCGCAGAAGTGGTCCTGCAACTTTATC
CGCCTCCATCCAGTCTATTAATTGTTGCCGGGAAGCTAGAGTAAGTAGTTCGCCAGTTAATAGTTTGCGC
AACGTTGTTGCCATTGCTACAGGCATCGTGGTGTCACGCTCGTCGTTTGGTATGGCTTCATTCAGCTCCG
GTTCCCAACGATCAAGGCGAGTTACATGATCCCCCATGTTGTGCAAAAAAGCGGTTAGCTCCTTCGGTCC
TCCGATCGTTGTCAGAAGTAAGTTGGCCGCAGTGTTATCACTCATGGTTATGGCAGCACTGCATAATTCT
CTTACTGTCATGCCATCCGTAAGATGCTTTTCTGTGACTGGTGAGTACTCAACCAAGTCATTCTGAGAAT
AGTGTATGCGGCGACCGAGTTGCTCTTGCCCGGCGTCAATACGGGATAATACCGCGCCACATAGCAGAAC
TTTAAAAGTGCTCATCATTGGAAAACGTTCTTCGGGGCGAAAACTCTCAAGGATCTTACCGCTGTTGAGA
TCCAGTTCGATGTAACCCACTCGTGCACCCAACTGATCTTCAGCATCTTTTACTTTCACCAGCGTTTCTG
GGTGAGCAAAAACAGGAAGGCAAAATGCCGCAAAAAAGGGAATAAGGGCGACACGGAAATGTTGAATACT
CATACTCTTCCTTTTTCAATATTATTGAAGCATTTATCAAGGTTATTGTCTCATGAGCGGATACATATTT
GAATGTATTTAGAAAAATAAACAAATAGGGGTTCCGCGCACGAATTGGCCAGCGCTGCCATTTTTGGGGT
GAGGCCGTTCGCGGCCGAGGGGCGCAGCCCCTGGGGGGATGGGAGGCCCGCGTTAGCGGGCCGGGAGGGT
TCGAGAAGGGGGGGCACCCCCCTTCGGCGTGCGCGGTCACGCGCACAGGGCGCAGCCCTGGTTAAAAACA
AGGTTTATAAATATTGGTTTAAAAGCAGGTTAAAAGACAGGTTAGCGGTGGCCGAAAAACGGGCGGAAAC
CCTTGCAAATGCTGGATTTTCTGCCTGTGGACAGCCCCTCAAATGTCAATAGGTGCGCCCCTCATCTGTC
AGCACTCTGCCCCTCAAGTGTCAAGGATCGCGCCCCTCATCTGTCAGTAGTCGCGCCCCTCAAGTGTCAA
TACCGCAGGGCACTTATCCCCAGGCTTGTCCACATCATCTGTGGGAAACTCGCGTAAAATCAGGCGTTTT
CGCCGATTTGCGAGGCTGGCCAGCTCCACGTCGCCGGCCGAAATCGAGCCTGCCCCTCATCTGTCAACGC
CGCGCCGGGTGAGTCGGCCCCTCAAGTGTCAACGTCCGCCCCTCATCTGTCAGTGAGGGCCAAGTTTTCC
GCGAGGTATCCACAACGCCGGCGGCCGCGGTGTCTCGCACACGGCTTCGACGGCGTTTCTGGCGCGTTTG
CAGGGCCATAGACGGCCGCCAGCCCAGCGGCGAGGGCAACCAGCCCGG
Features (pLannotate 1.2.2; 17 found; start..end, strand, type, name):
    100..124     +  misc_feature   LB T-DNA repeat: left border repeat from nopaline C58 T-DNA
    241..274     +  protein_bind   attB: minimal attB site for the φC31 integrase (Groth et al., 2000) phage φC31 integrase
    300..333     +  protein_bind   attB: minimal attB site for the φC31 integrase (Groth et al., 2000) phage φC31 integrase
    363..396     +  protein_bind   attB: minimal attB site for the φC31 integrase (Groth et al., 2000) phage φC31 integrase
    422..455     +  protein_bind   attB: minimal attB site for the φC31 integrase (Groth et al., 2000) phage φC31 integrase
    472..518     +  promoter       minimal CaMV 35S promoter: minimal 35S promoter from cauliflower mosaic virus
    551..576     +  misc_feature   TMV Ω (fragment): translational enhancer from the tobacco mosaic virus 5'-leader sequence (Gallie et al., 1988)
    608..663     +  misc_feature   TMV Ω: translational enhancer from the tobacco mosaic virus 5'-leader sequence (Gallie et al., 1988)
    665..2227    +  CDS            7DLH: 7DLH_CATRO - Also known as CYP72A224 From Catharanthus roseus (Madagascar periwinkle) (Vinca rosea).
   2232..2484    +  terminator     MAS terminator: mannopine synthase terminator
   2530..2554    +  misc_feature   RB T-DNA repeat: right border repeat from nopaline C58 T-DNA
   2666..2686    -  CDS            TetR (fragment): tetracycline resistance regulatory protein; tetR
   2713..3858    -  CDS            trfA: TRFA_ECOLX - Experimental evidence at protein level: Swiss-Prot protein existence level 1. Also involved in plasmid copy number control, promoting intermolecular coupling of protein bound iterons at oriV, which inhibits replication initiation. From Escherichia coli.
   4194..4782    -  rep_origin     ori: high-copy-number ColE1/pMB1/pBR322/pUC origin of replication
   4953..5813    -  CDS            AmpR: β-lactamase; bla; confers resistance to ampicillin, carbenicillin, and related antibiotics
   5814..5918    -  promoter       AmpR promoter: bla
   6005..8       -  rep_origin     oriV (across the origin): incP origin of replication
