[The description below was written by a language model from this plasmid's Addgene catalogue record and pLannotate feature annotations shown in this document.]
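Description:
pEPQD1CB0869 is a MoClo Level 1 (position 5) plant transcriptional unit built in the pICH47772 acceptor backbone, a binary-type vector intended for Agrobacterium-mediated transient expression in plants such as Nicotiana benthamiana. The backbone carries a high-copy ColE1/pUC origin for propagation in E. coli, together with the broad-host-range incP oriV and its replication initiator gene trfA, which allow maintenance in Agrobacterium. Selection is by ampicillin/carbenicillin resistance from the bla gene under its own promoter. A short TetR fragment in the backbone appears to be a non-functional remnant.

The payload lies between the nopaline-type left and right T-DNA border repeats. It encodes 7-deoxyloganic acid hydroxylase (Cr7-DLH, also known as CYP72A224) from Catharanthus roseus, a cytochrome P450 of the iridoid branch of monoterpene indole alkaloid biosynthesis. Expression is driven by a synthetic promoter in which four minimal φC31 attB sites sit upstream of a minimal CaMV 35S core promoter. The minimal promoter alone should be weak; the attB sites serve as binding sites for a Gal4 activation domain–φC31 integrase fusion supplied separately, so transcription depends on recruitment of that synthetic activator rather than on recombination. The tobacco mosaic virus Ω leader follows as a translational enhancer, and the mannopine synthase (MAS) terminator closes the unit.

The plasmid can be used directly for agroinfiltration alongside other pathway enzymes, or assembled with other Level 1 units into multigene Level 2 constructs, in work aimed at reconstituting monoterpene indole alkaloid biosynthesis in N. benthamiana.
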