Addgene plasmid #177086: pEPQD1CB0869
Purpose: MoClo Level 1, position 5, transcriptional unit for transient expression of 7-deoxyloganic acid hydroxylase (Cr7-DLH) from Catharanthus roseus promoter regions contains 4x attB sites for recruitment fo gal4AD-phiC31
Depositing lab: Nicola Patron. Depositing organization: Earlham Institute. Publication: Reconstitution of monoterpene indole alkaloid biosynthesis in genome engineered Nicotiana benthamiana. Dudley QM, Jo S, Guerrero DAS, Chhetry M, Smedley MA, Harwood WA, Sherden NH, O'Connor SE, Caputi L, Patron NJ. Commun Biol. 2022 Sep 10;5(1):949. doi: 10.1038/s42003-022-03904-w. PubMed 36088516.
Backbone
  Vector backbone: pICH47772
  Vector type: Synthetic Biology
Growth in bacteria
  Bacterial resistance: Ampicillin, 100 μg/mL
  Growth temperature: 37°C
  Growth strain: DH5alpha
  Copy number: High Copy
Gene/Insert
  Gene/Insert name: 7-deoxyloganic acid hydroxylase (Cr7-DLH) from Catharanthus roseus (alt name: P5_4X opattB-TMV-Cr7DLH-masterm)
  Species: Other
  Cloning method: Restriction Enzyme; 5′ cloning site Unknown (unknown if destroyed); 3′ cloning site Unknown (unknown if destroyed)
  Sequencing primers: 5′ CTGGTGGCAGGATATATTGTGGTG; 3′ GAACCCTGTGGTTGGCATGCACATAC
Terms and licenses: Academic/Nonprofit Terms; Industry Terms: Not Available to Industry
How to cite: pEPQD1CB0869 was a gift from Nicola Patron (Addgene plasmid # 177086 ; http://n2t.net/addgene:177086 ; RRID:Addgene_177086)
